>Addgene plasmid #211942 | PCR4-Hsp68::mCherry-SI-Hsp68::eGFP-H11 | addgene full sequence | sequence record 426466 | Addgene NGS Result
AAAAAAAAAAAAAAAGAGTAAAGGCATAGTCTACCACATCCACTGAGGTGTGTTCTTACAGCCAAAGACT
TTTTCTCCTGAGGTCTAAGGGAACCTCGTAGTATGAGTCTCATGACATGGAATGAATTTCCTGTTTTGTT
TTCTTGGCCTTAGTTAAGCTAAGCAGACCCACTATTCTGCACCACTCATTAGTTAGGATGCTAACACTCA
TTTAAGAGGTTAATGATTGAAAAGGCATTTTCACAGAAACCATATGGCGCTCCAGTGGCTTTCATTAGGT
CATTTGAGAATCCAGATTTTCTCATCTTCTCTATTCACTACAGGTTGTTGGCAGTTTTGGCCAGTTAGCT
CACCTTGAAAATGGAAACATGTCTGACAAGAGCCTTGAGCTGAATATCATCCAGAGTATTTGCTAGAGAC
AGGGTCTTAAGTCTCATTAAATTGCTTAGAAGTGTGTTTAGTCCTATAAACTATGTCTCATTTGTGTGTC
CTTCACAAAGAGCGCTAGTGTCGATCATCAATTAGCCTAGCCTATAAAGGTGACACAACCTGGTCAGTCC
CTCTGTATGTCTACTATTTCCCCTTCTGATTTCTACTATCTTCTCAAGAACTGGTTCTTCAGCTTCCTTT
GGGAAATGTCACTTTTTAATGATGTGTGTTTTGCTTATGTATATGTCTACATACTACCCATGTGCTTGGT
CACTGCAGAGGCCAGAAGACGGTGTCAGGTGCACTGGAACTAGAGTTAATGACAGATGTGAGCCATAGGG
TGCTTTGTTCACATCTTTCCAGTCCCAAATGCGTCTAAACTTATGTGATACATACTAGATTACCACAAAA
TTGCTCCAAAGACACCTTTCTCCCTCTGAGATGAATCTCTGGCTGGCCTTGCTCTAGGCAATCCTGTGTT
CAATTCAAGGACTGAATTTGATTACATCGGTAATCCAGTGCCCCAGGCATTTCTGCTTTTTCTGTAAGGT
TCTTATCCCCTGGAAGACTGTTTACGTATTCATTTTTTTTTGAGACTAAGTTTCAGGTAGAAAAAGCTTG
CCTTGAACTTCACTATATAGGGCTTATCTTGAACTCTTGTGGGTCTTCCACCTTTCTTCAGTTAGCTTCT
GTACACTGCCAGACATGAAAATCAGATCCATTTATAGATAGATGGTCATGAGCCACCATGTGGGTGTCTA
AAATTGATCTCAGGACCTCTGAAAGACCAGCTAGTTCTCTTAACTGCTGAGCCATCTCTCTAGCGTGTCT
ATACACATTTAATATCCCCTTGTTCCCTTTCTGCTTGCCGCTCTAGAACTAGTGGATCCAGACATGATAA
GATACATTGATGAGTTTGGACAAACCACAACTAGAATGCAGTGAAAAAAATGCTTTATTTGTGAAATTTG
TGATGCTATTGCTTTATTTGTAACCATTATAAGCTGCAATAAACAAGTTAACAACAACAATTGCATTCAT
TTTATGTTTCAGGTTCAGGGGGAGGTGTGGGAGGTTTTTTAAAGCAAGTAAAACCTCTACAGATGTGATA
TGGTGAGTGCTGATTATGATCATTACTTATCTAGAGCTTAGATCCCCCCTGCCCTAGTTATTACTACTTG
TACAGCTCGTCCATGCCGAGAGTGATCCCGGCGGCGGTCACGAACTCCAGCAGGACCATGTGATCGCGCT
TCTCGTTGGGGTCTTTGCTCAGGGCGGACTGGGTGCTCAGGTAGTGGTTGTCGGGCAGCAGCACGGGGCC
GTCGCCGATGGGGGTGTTCTGCTGGTAGTGGTCGGCGAGCTGCACGCTGCCGTCCTCGATGTTGTGGCGG
ATCTTGAAGTTCACCTTGATGCCGTTCTTCTGCTTGTCGGCCATGATATAGACGTTGTGGCTGTTGTAGT
TGTACTCCAGCTTGTGCCCCAGGATGTTGCCGTCCTCCTTGAAGTCGATGCCCTTCAGCTCGATGCGGTT
CACCAGGGTGTCGCCCTCGAACTTCACCTCGGCGCGGGTCTTGTAGTTGCCGTCGTCCTTGAAGAAGATG
GTGCGCTCCTGGACGTAGCCTTCGGGCATGGCGGACTTGAAGAAGTCGTGCTGCTTCATGTGGTCGGGGT
AGCGGCTGAAGCACTGCACGCCGTAGGTCAGGGTGGTCACGAGGGTGGGCCAGGGCACGGGCAGCTTGCC
GGTGGTGCAGATGAACTTCAGGGTCAGCTTGCCGTAGGTGGCATCGCCCTCGCCCTCGCCGGACACGCTG
AACTTGTGGCCGTTTACGTCGCCGTCCAGCTCGACCAGGATGGGCACCACCCCGGTGAACAGCTCCTCGC
CCTTGCTCACCATGGTGGCCGCCGCGCTCTGCTTCTGGAAGGCTGCGCTCCGCGGCGTGGATGCTCCGGG
GAAAGTTGCGCTCCGCGGCAGGGATGCTCCTGGGAAGGTTGCGCTCCGCGGCAGGGATGCTCTGGGGAAG
GCTGGTCCTGGCCGAGGATCGGGAACGCGCCGCTCGCTCTGCTTCTCTTGTCTTCGCTTGTCTCTGGATG
GAACCAGATTTGGTTCTGAGTAGCTGTCAGCGTCTGGTGACCTGCTCGCCGCCCTGCGCCTTTAAGGAGT
CTTCACCGGCCCCGCCCACTCTCCGCTGGGCCAATCAGCGAGCCGGAGGAGGCCTTGGGGCCAGGAATCT
TCCAGCAGTTTCGCGTCTGGTGGAGCTTCCCCGCCTCCCTTGAGTAATCGGAGTTGTGGGTTCCGCCCTT
GTCCAGAACTCTCCAGAGGTTTCTGGGGTTCACTGGAGAGTACGGATTCCTGAGGGGGAGGGTGTGGGGA
AGTGCTGGTGCTACTAGTGACACTGTTGCTATGGCGACGCATTACTAAGGCCTGTGTGGAATGGACAAGA
AAGATCACCTCTAGCTCGGTGTTGTGTACAGTTTGTTGTGATTTGTGGGGTTTCGCCAACTCGCACAGTT
CTGAATATGGGGGTTAAAGGCTAAAACTTAAGGGCTAAAACTTCTCCCCGCCAAGTTTAGGAGACCCAGG
GAGATGCCTGGGGGCGTGTCCGGTGACGTGATCCTCTCCAATCGCGTTACAATGGCAGTGCTGCCTCTGA
CCTCATGGACTAATTTAGGAACTAGAGGCTCTGTCCCAGCACAGGCTCAAAGTTGCCGGGAGGGGCGGGG
TGGGGGGTGGGGGGGACCCCGGCTGCTCAGTTTGGATGTTCCTGACCGGTACCCTGCACATAGCAGGGGG
TTGGAGCTGGGTGAGCACTGTGCTCCTTTGCAACCCAGGCCATTCTATGATTCTGTCATTCTAAATCTCT
CTTTCAGCCTAAAGCTTTTTCCCCGTATCCCCCCAGGTGTCTGCAGGCTCAAAGGGCAGCGAGAAGCGTT
CAGAGGAAAGCGATCCCGTGCCACCTTCCCCGTGCCCGGGCTGTCCCCGCACGCTGCCGGCTCGGGGATG
CGGGGGGAGCGTCGGGCCGGAGCGGAGCCCCGGGCGGCTCGCTGCTGCCCCCTAGCGGGAGAGGGACGTA
ATTACATCCCTGGGGGCTTTGGGGGGGGGGCTCTCCCCGTGAGCTCCCGCGGACGCCCCCTTCCAGGACC
TTCCAGGAAATCTTCGCTATTACGCCAGCTGGCGAAACCCTGCACATAGCAGGGGGTTGGAGCTGGGTGA
GCACTGTGCTCCTTTGCAACCCAGGCCATTCTATGATTCTGTCATTCTAAATCTCTCTTTCAGCCTAAAG
CTTTTTCCCCGTATCCCCCCAGGTGTCTGCAGGCTCAAAGAGCAGCGAGAAGCGTTCAGAGGAAAGCGAT
CCCGTGCCACCTTCCCCGTGCCCGGGCTGTCCCCGCACGCTGCCGGCTCGGGGATGCGGGGGGAGCGCCG
GACCGGAGCGGAGCCCCGGGCGGCTCGCTGCTGCCCCCTAGCGGGAGAGGAACGCAATTACAGCCCTGGG
GGCTTTGGGGGGGGGCTCTCCCCATGAGCTCCCGCGGACGCCCCCTTCCAGGACCTTCCAGGAAAGATCA
TAGGCCTGCATCCATCCCAGAAGCTAAGACCTGATGGTAACTGCTGAAGCAATATTTCGTTTCTTCATAA
CATCTCTATTATTTCGTTTCTTCATAACATCTCTATTTTAACATGTTTTCAAATGTTAGCTCAACTTCCA
ACATATTTAAATAATTTATTGTACGTTCTCTTAACACTGTGTTATAGGACTCAATTATCCGGTAGGAAAA
GCACAAATAATTGGTAGTGTCCTAGTTTACTTTTTTTTTTTGTCGTATTATCTTGGGTCATAGGAGTATC
CCCTCTGTGAAAATCAATTAACAATATTCAACATGCTGATATTAAAAGAAAAGCTTTAAGGTTCCACCGA
GATTTGAACTCGGATCGCTGGATTCAGAGTCCAGAGTGCTAACCATTACACCATGGAACCTCCCTCGTGG
GGGCTTTCAAGATTGTGTACATTACTGGACATTCTATTTTGCGTGTCTTCCACACCCGTCACTTAAAACG
AAAACAAAACAAAGTCTGCTGTTGGATATGGTAGACACCGTTATCGAGCACTTGAAATATATGAATTCAG
ATGTATTGCCAGCTTCTAAATACACATCTTCTTTTGAAGGAAGGCTTTGTACAAACAAAAAGACTTAAAA
TTTCATTAATATTTTTAGAATGTTGATTATATGTTAAAATAAGATTTTGGTATATTAGGGTAAGTAAAAT
AGATCCGTGAAATTAATTTCGCTTGCTTTTTATTCTTTGTAATGTGGCTACCAGAAAATGTAAATTCGAT
AATACGGCTCGCGTTTGTACTGTTTTAAAGTATGTTTATTACCCTCCACCGTCGTTTGCTGTATTTTGTG
GAAATCAAGTTTCTGTATCACCTAGCTTTAAAAACTAGTAACTATTTTTGTTACCATTTTATGCGAAGTG
CGGTACCCAAAAGCAAAGACATGCCGCCCGAACAGGGACTTGAACCCTGGACCCTCAGATTAAAAGTCTG
ATGCTCTACCGACTGAGCTATCCGGGCTCTTCACGAGAGCTTTACTTTTTGCTTATAAGAGGGTTCTCTA
TAGGAAAAGCCAGGCTTGTAGAACCGACAGAGGATTTTATCTGTGCAGCATAGAATATTTTGGCACAGAT
TTGGAAGCAGCGGGTGAAGCTCGCCTGCTGCTGATTGAGCTTTTTCTGCCTCCCGTTCTTAGAGCCCCCG
CCGAGGCTGCGACGCAGGGACTGTACCATAGTAGAGGCTGGAACAGTGCGGCGCCGGAACCGGCCGCGCG
GGGCCGCTGCGGGCTATGGGCTTCTCTGAGAGGTTCCTCCCCAGTCCCTAGTGGCCCAGATCCCGGACAC
CTGGGCTCCCGCCCAGGATCCTGCAGGCCCAGGGCGGTCCTGGAGCGGAAAGAATGCCACGCGGGGCATT
CAGACCCTGTTTGCCGGCGCTGTATTTCGCTTTCCTGACCTGCCCTACTCCAGAGCAGAGAATGAGGTCG
GGCGTGCCAAAGGCTGGGGACAAAGAGGGCCATGCGTGGGGGGATCGGTGTATGGGGTGACAGGGAGCTG
TTCCTGACCATTTGACATGTGCTGGAATGCGTGTGCGACTCACCTGCGTGTGGCTGCAGTCACGTGTGAT
TTATGACCAAGTGCAACTCTCCACTGTTTAGTGATTCACACGGATGATTCACACGTAGGAATGCAGGTGC
CCTGTGCTCATCTCTGCCTGGGAATGGGGAGGAACAGATCTTGGGGGACATTGGGGAGTGGGCGGACAAG
CACTCCAGGGCATCAGTCCGGGCCGCTGACCAGGCGGAGGGCAGTTTAGAACAATGGCTGGCCCATAGTA
AATGCCGTGTTAGTGTGTTAGTTGCTGTTCTTCCACGTCAGAAGAGGCACAGACAAATTACCACCAGGTG
GCGCTCAGAGTCTGCGGAGGCATCACAACAGCCCTGAATTTGAATCCTGCTCTGCCACTGCCTAGTTGAG
ACCTTTTACTACCTGACTAGCTAGGGGGATGTGCTGCAAGGCGATTAATTAGAACAATGGCTGGCCCATA
GTAAATGCCGTGTTAGTGTGTTAGTTGCTGTTCTTCCACGTCAGAAGAGGCACAGACAAATTACCACCAG
GTGGCGCTCAGAGTCTGCGGAGGCATCACAACAGCCCTGAATTTGAATCCTGCTCTGCCACTGCCTAGTT
GAGACCTTTTACTACCTGACTAGCTGCGGCCGCCAGGAACATCCAAACTGAGCAGCCGGGGTCCCCCCCA
CCCCCCACCCCGCCCCTCCCGGCAACTTTGAGCCTGTGCTGGGACAGAGCCTCTAGTTCCTAAATTAGTC
CATGAGGTCAGAGGCAGCACTGCCATTGTAACGCGATTGGAGAGGATCACGTCACCGGACACGCCCCCAG
GCATCTCCCTGGGTCTCCTAAACTTGGCGGGGAGAAGTTTTAGCCCTTAAGTTTTAGCCTTTAACCCCCA
TATTCAGAACTGTGCGAGTTGGCGAAACCCCACAAATCACAACAAACTGTACACAACACCGAGCTAGAGG
TGATCTTTCTTGTCCATTCCACACAGGCCTTAGTAATGCGTCGCCATAGCAACAGTGTCACTAGTAGCAC
CAGCACTTCCCCACACCCTCCCCCTCAGGAATCCGTACTCTCCAGTGAACCCCAGAAACCTCTGGAGAGT
TCTGGACAAGGGCGGAACCCACAACTCCGATTACTCAAGGGAGGCGGGGAAGCTCCACCAGACGCGAAAC
TGCTGGAAGATTCCTGGCCCCAAGGCCTCCTCCGGCTCGCTGATTGGCCCAGCGGAGAGTGGGCGGGGCC
GGTGAAGACTCCTTAAAGGCGCAGGGCGGCGAGCAGGTCACCAGACGCTGACAGCTACTCAGAACCAAAT
CTGGTTCCATCCAGAGACAAGCGAAGACAAGAGAAGCAGAGCGAGCGGCGCGTTCCCGATCCTCGGCCAG
GACCAGCCTTCCCCAGAGCATCCCTGCCGCGGAGCGCAACCTTCCCAGGAGCATCCCTGCCGCGGAGCGC
AACTTTCCCCGGAGCATCCACGCCGCGGAGCGCAGCCTTCCAGAAGCAGAGCGCGGCGATGGTGAGCAAG
GGCGAGGAGGATAACATGGCCATCATCAAGGAGTTCATGCGCTTCAAGGTGCACATGGAGGGCTCCGTGA
ACGGCCACGAGTTCGAGATCGAGGGCGAGGGCGAGGGCCGCCCCTACGAGGGCACCCAGACCGCCAAGCT
GAAGGTGACCAAGGGTGGCCCCCTGCCCTTCGCCTGGGACATCCTGTCCCCTCAGTTCATGTACGGCTCC
AAGGCCTACGTGAAGCACCCCGCCGACATCCCCGACTACTTGAAGCTGTCCTTCCCCGAGGGCTTCAAGT
GGGAGCGCGTGATGAACTTCGAGGACGGCGGCGTGGTGACCGTGACCCAGGACTCCTCCCTGCAGGACGG
CGAGTTCATCTACAAGGTGAAGCTGCGCGGCACCAACTTCCCCTCCGACGGCCCCGTAATGCAGAAGAAG
ACCATGGGCTGGGAGGCCTCCTCCGAGCGGATGTACCCCGAGGACGGCGCCCTGAAGGGCGAGATCAAGC
AGAGGCTGAAGCTGAAGGACGGCGGCCACTACGACGCTGAGGTCAAGACCACCTACAAGGCCAAGAAGCC
CGTGCAGCTGCCCGGCGCCTACAACGTCAACATCAAGTTGGACATCACCTCCCACAACGAGGACTACACC
ATCGTGGAACAGTACGAACGCGCCGAGGGCCGCCACTCCACCGGCGGCATGGACGAGCTGTACAAGTAAT
AATAACTAGGGCAGGGGGGATCTAAGCTCTAGATAAGTAATGATCATAATCAGCCATATCACATCTGTAG
AGGTTTTACTTGCTTTAAAAAACCTCCCACACCTCCCCCTGAACCTGAAACATAAAATGAATGCAATTGT
TGTTGTTAACTTGTTTATTGCAGCTTATAATGGTTACAAATAAAGCAATAGCATCACAAATTTCACAAAT
AAAGCATTTTTTTCACTGCATTCTAGTTGTGGTTTGTCCAAACTCATCAATGTATCTTATCATGTCTGGA
TCCACTAGTTCTAGAGCGGCAGTAAGTAGTTCTCTATTGGCAGTTTGACACATCCTGCCCTTACCTTACT
ACCACTGTTGGCTCAGCAGACACCCAGGATAAGTGCACTAGTGTTCCTTTCCTGACCAGTGGGACTGCTT
TTTCCAGATTCCTCTTGAAGCTGAGGAGGCAGTGAGAGCATGATGGCATCTAATGAGCTTGGAAGTACCA
GACTGCCCTGATCCACAGCCAGGTTTTGCTGAAAAGTGACCAGTTTGTCCTCCTCCAGTAGAGTGGGCAG
CTGAAGGATTATAATCTACTGTCAAGACTTGGAGGCCCCTGCAGTCAAAGTCCAATAGAATATTATGAAA
TGGAGAATGGCTTATTTTAATCTCTATAGTGGAATTAAAATAGCATTTATGGCCCCAGATCCATAATTAA
TCCAATGACTGGTCAAATTAGCTTGAACCTGACTGAAAAACCTGCAATCAGTATAGTATCTTTCAGAATG
CTTTACATTCAATTTATAATACCAGACTTCAAGTTGTAAGTTAACAATTTTGAGAGAAACTAATGCAGCA
GAGGCAAGGGAAAGACTTAAATTAATGTGACCATTAATTAGTTGGAGTCAGGCTGGATTAACATTGTGCC
AGTAAATTTCAGAAAAATTACTATATGACTTCTCTGTAAACTTTGATTTTGTAGAGTATAATATTGATTC
CTTGATACTTGCCACAAGCTACTTTCAGGGTTAGTCCAGCTTAAACTAATGCTATCAGAACTTTATGTGC
AGAAGAAATTCCAGAAGTCCTAAGGTAAAATTAAAACGTGAAAGGAACTCATTTAGACTGTCTTAGTTCA
TGGAAGAAATAAACACAGTACCAGCCATATCGTTCACACACGTGGCATATGTAACTTTTAATAAACCAAA
AGAAAAAGTCCCAAATATTCAAGTGAAAAAAATCCAAACAGTTGACACAAGCCTAACTGATAGTTACTTT
ATGTACAGCTGTATGTATAAGTTCAAAAAAAGCTACCCTATTTGTATGTACAAAAGTTTATACACAGGTC
TGTACATAAGGGTCTATACATTTTATTTTTTCAGAACCCTTAGGTGTCACCTCTAGAAGACACCAACACT
TCATTCACATATTTTATAAAAGAAAGACTTCCAGGACTGACAATCTTGTATCCCTTGTATTTGAACCATG
TAGGTTCATTCGATTTAACAGCCTTCTGTCATAATGTAGATCATGGTAGGTATGTGGATCCCCTAAACAT
CTTCACATAGTGTGCTCCAATGTAAAAGCCCATTACAAAGAGGGAATGAGAGTCATGACCAGGGTGTCAC
CACAGGTCCAGGTATGGGTGAGCCAGCCTGCCCTCTTCACTGTCTATATTCCAGTTCATCTACACTGATG
ACTTTGGTGGGCATGGAGGGCAGAGGCTGCTGTAGCACATCTGAGCCAAACCATTTGGCAAGGCCCACAG
GGGAGCTGCTCCTTTGGCTGGTACGATGCTCCAGCTGGGAGTGCATGTGGGGCATGCCCGACCGGCTGGG
TACATTCTGAGGAGTCTGAACGCTGATAGCTGCTGCCTGGGAACTAGAGCCTGGAGGATGCAGAACTATG
GAGAGAAGAGTGTCAGTGCAGCAAAGTAGCTCTACTCTACACCTCACCCACAGAACCCCACAAGTCTACT
AAGACCACCCTTGGATACTCACTCCCAAGTCCTGTTCTCAGTATTGACAATATTTTCTGACCTACTTTGC
TTGAATGGTTTGTTACTTTGGGGGATGGGAAGTCTACCAGAGGATTTAACCAAAGGCTTCCTAAAGTGCA
AAATGCAACGTAAGAAAATGCAACGTAAGAAAGCCCACCAAGGCTGACATGTTCACATCTCAGCAAAAAT
TCTCAGGCTTATAAGAAGTGAAAAACAGAGCTAGAGCATGGCTGGCTCCGACTGTCCTTGCAGTAGTAAT
AATCCCTGAGACTGCACAGGTCAGTTCACTTCACCTGTTTTTCTAGTGACACCTAAGAAACAAAGGGGCA
GTGATAACTATTGCTCCTGGAAATCTCAGAACTTTCCAGTGTGATCAGCTAACCTGGCCTATTTCTAAAC
CTTACCTGAGCGCTGTAGCTGCTGCTGCATCACCGCCAAATGCAGAGGGGTCCCAGGACGAGGGTTTAGG
AGAGGGTGACTAGCAGCAGAGACCAAAGGGTACAAGGGTTGACCCAGGAGTGGGCCAGATAGCCCCTGTA
AAGGAGCCATGTCTATCCCAGGAGGAAGCACACCTGATGGGGAGAAAGAAGAAACTCATGAGTTGTAGAT
GTTCCTAAAAATGTCAAAGTTTACTACTTTTGTTGATTTGGATACTTACAAGGAGGTGGATGTGGTGAAC
ACTTGCCACCATACATGTACCAGGGGCGCGCCTAAATTCAATTCGCCCTATAGTGAGTCGTATTACAATT
CACTGGCCGTCGTTTTACAACGTCGTGACTGGGAAAACCCTGGCGTTACCCAACTTAATCGCCTTGCAGC
ACATCCCCCTTTCGCCAGCTGGCGTAATAGCGAAGAGGCCCGCACCGATCGCCCTTCCCAACAGTTGCGC
AGCCTATACGTACGGCAGTTTAAGGTTTACACCTATAAAAGAGAGAGCCGTTATCGTCTGTTTGTGGATG
TACAGAGTGATATTATTGACACGCCGGGGCGACGGATGGTGATCCCCCTGGCCAGTGCACGTCTGCTGTC
AGATAAAGTCTCCCGTGAACTTTACCCGGTGGTGCATATCGGGGATGAAAGCTGGCGCATGATGACCACC
GATATGGCCAGTGTGCCGGTCTCCGTTATCGGGGAAGAAGTGGCTGATCTCAGCCACCGCGAAAATGACA
TCAAAAACGCCATTAACCTGATGTTCTGGGGAATATAAATGTCAGGCATGAGATTATCAAAAAGGATCTT
CACCTAGATCCTTTTCACGTAGAAAGCCAGTCCGCAGAAACGGTGCTGACCCCGGATGAATGTCAGCTAC
TGGGCTATCTGGACAAGGGAAAACGCAAGCGCAAAGAGAAAGCAGGTAGCTTGCAGTGGGCTTACATGGC
GATAGCTAGACTGGGCGGTTTTATGGACAGCAAGCGAACCGGAATTGCCAGCTGGGGCGCCCTCTGGTAA
GGTTGGGAAGCCCTGCAAAGTAAACTGGATGGCTTTCTTGCCGCCAAGGATCTGATGGCGCAGGGGATCA
AGCTCTGATCAAGAGACAGGATGAGGATCGTTTCGCATGATTGAACAAGATGGATTGCACGCAGGTTCTC
CGGCCGCTTGGGTGGAGAGGCTATTCGGCTATGACTGGGCACAACAGACAATCGGCTGCTCTGATGCCGC
CGTGTTCCGGCTGTCAGCGCAGGGGCGCCCGGTTCTTTTTGTCAAGACCGACCTGTCCGGTGCCCTGAAT
GAACTGCAAGACGAGGCAGCGCGGCTATCGTGGCTGGCCACGACGGGCGTTCCTTGCGCAGCTGTGCTCG
ACGTTGTCACTGAAGCGGGAAGGGACTGGCTGCTATTGGGCGAAGTGCCGGGGCAGGATCTCCTGTCATC
TCACCTTGCTCCTGCCGAGAAAGTATCCATCATGGCTGATGCAATGCGGCGGCTGCATACGCTTGATCCG
GCTACCTGCCCATTCGACCACCAAGCGAAACATCGCATCGAGCGAGCACGTACTCGGATGGAAGCCGGTC
TTGTCGATCAGGATGATCTGGACGAAGAGCATCAGGGGCTCGCGCCAGCCGAACTGTTCGCCAGGCTCAA
GGCGAGCATGCCCGACGGCGAGGATCTCGTCGTGACCCATGGCGATGCCTGCTTGCCGAATATCATGGTG
GAAAATGGCCGCTTTTCTGGATTCATCGACTGTGGCCGGCTGGGTGTGGCGGACCGCTATCAGGACATAG
CGTTGGCTACCCGTGATATTGCTGAAGAGCTTGGCGGCGAATGGGCTGACCGCTTCCTCGTGCTTTACGG
TATCGCCGCTCCCGATTCGCAGCGCATCGCCTTCTATCGCCTTCTTGACGAGTTCTTCTGAATTATTAAC
GCTTACAATTTCCTGATGCGGTATTTTCTCCTTACGCATCTGTGCGGTATTTCACACCGCATCAGGTGGC
ACTTTTCGGGGAAATGTGCGCGGAACCCCTATTTGTTTATTTTTCTAAATACATTCAAATATGTATCCGC
TCATGAGATTATCAAAAAGGATCTTCACCTAGATCCTTTTAAATTAAAAATGAAGTTTTAAATCAATCTA
AAGTATATATGAGTAAACTTGGTCTGACAGTTACCAATGCTTAATCAGTGAGGCACCTATCTCAGCGATC
TGTCTATTTCGTTCATCCATAGTTGCCTGACTCCCCGTCGTGTAGATAACTACGATACGGGAGGGCTTAC
CATCTGGCCCCAGTGCTGCAATGATACCGCGAGACCCACGCTCACCGGCTCCAGATTTATCAGCAATAAA
CCAGCCAGCCGGAAGGGCCGAGCGCAGAAGTGGTCCTGCAACTTTATCCGCCTCCATCCAGTCTATTAAT
TGTTGCCGGGAAGCTAGAGTAAGTAGTTCGCCAGTTAATAGTTTGCGCAACGTTGTTGCCATTGCTACAG
GCATCGTGGTGTCACGCTCGTCGTTTGGTATGGCTTCATTCAGCTCCGGTTCCCAACGATCAAGGCGAGT
TACATGATCCCCCATGTTGTGCAAAAAAGCGGTTAGCTCCTTCGGTCCTCCGATCGTTGTCAGAAGTAAG
TTGGCCGCAGTGTTATCACTCATGGTTATGGCAGCACTGCATAATTCTCTTACTGTCATGCCATCCGTAA
GATGCTTTTCTGTGACTGGTGAGTACTCAACCAAGTCATTCTGAGAATAGTGTATGCGGCGACCGAGTTG
CTCTTGCCCGGCGTCAATACGGGATAATACCGCGCCACATAGCAGAACTTTAAAAGTGCTCATCATTGGA
AAACGTTCTTCGGGGCGAAAACTCTCAAGGATCTTACCGCTGTTGAGATCCAGTTCGATGTAACCCACTC
GTGCACCCAACTGATCTTCAGCATCTTTTACTTTCACCAGCGTTTCTGGGTGAGCAAAAACAGGAAGGCA
AAATGCCGCAAAAAAGGGAATAAGGGCGACACGGAAATGTTGAATACTCATACTCTTCCTTTTTCAATAT
TATTGAAGCATTTATCAGGGTTATTGTCTCATGACCAAAATCCCTTAACGTGAGTTTTCGTTCCACTGAG
CGTCAGACCCCGTAGAAAAGATCAAAGGATCTTCTTGAGATCCTTTTTTTCTGCGCGTAATCTGCTGCTT
GCAAACAAAAAAACCACCGCTACCAGCGGTGGTTTGTTTGCCGGATCAAGAGCTACCAACTCTTTTTCCG
AAGGTAACTGGCTTCAGCAGAGCGCAGATACCAAATACTGTTCTTCTAGTGTAGCCGTAGTTAGGCCACC
ACTTCAAGAACTCTGTAGCACCGCCTACATACCTCGCTCTGCTAATCCTGTTACCAGTGGCTGCTGCCAG
TGGCGATAAGTCGTGTCTTACCGGGTTGGACTCAAGACGATAGTTACCGGATAAGGCGCAGCGGTCGGGC
TGAACGGGGGGTTCGTGCACACAGCCCAGCTTGGAGCGAACGACCTACACCGAACTGAGATACCTACAGC
GTGAGCTATGAGAAAGCGCCACGCTTCCCGAAGGGAGAAAGGCGGACAGGTATCCGGTAAGCGGCAGGGT
CGGAACAGGAGAGCGCACGAGGGAGCTTCCAGGGGGAAACGCCTGGTATCTTTATAGTCCTGTCGGGTTT
CGCCACCTCTGACTTGAGCGTCGATTTTTGTGATGCTCGTCAGGGGGGCGGAGCCTATGGAAAAACGCCA
GCAACGCGGCCTTTTTACGGTTCCTGGCCTTTTGCTGGCCTTTTGCTCACATGTTCTTTCCTGCGTTATC
CCCTGATTCTGTGGATAACCGTATTACCGCCTTTGAGTGAGCTGATACCGCTCGCCGCAGCCGAACGACC
GAGCGCAGCGAGTCAGTGAGCGAGGAAGCGGAAGAGCGCCCAATACGCAAACCGCCTCTCCCCGCGCGTT
GGCCGATTCATTAATGCAGCTGGCACGACAGGTTTCCCGACTGGAAAGCGGGCAGTGAGCGCAACGCAAT
TAATGTGAGTTAGCTCACTCATTAGGCACCCCAGGCTTTACACTTTATGCTTCCGGCTCGTATGTTGTGT
GGAATTGTGAGCGGATAACAATTTCACACAGGAAACAGCTATGACCATGATTACGCCAAGCTCAGAATTA
ACCCTCACTAAAGGGACTAGTCCTGCAGGTTTAAACGAATTCGCGCGCATTGACTGCAGGCTGAGTGAGT
GGGGGTACGTAAGGACCCAAAGCTATGTAGCCTAGCTTCTCAAGGTGTCTAAAGAAAGGAAGGGTAGATT
ACCAATGAGCAGAGTTTGGGCTTCTCTATTTTTAAAGTTTTAAAATGTTTATATCAAGGCAAGGTTTCTG
TTGTCCTTGCTGGTCTGGAACTAGATTGGCCTTGACCTAAGAGATGATGCGACTTCTGCCTCCCAAGTGC
TAATTAAAGGTGTGAGTCACCACGCTTGCCTTGGTGTTTTCTATTTATAGGTTATATATTCATTTTTCCT
ATTGCATGTCACTTCCCAAATTACATCTCATCTAGTCATCTGTGCACCCAATCACAAATAGGCATAACCT
GGTAGATTTCCACTAAAAGTTACTTAGAGGAAGTTTGTGAATTTATTATTACAGGCAAGCCATGGAAATG
TGTGTAGCTGTTGCAGTTGGTTTGAGGAGGTGTAAGTGCATGGTGTATTTGGTAGAGAGACTAGGCTGCC
TAGTTCATTATGAGAAGATATGTACAACACAAACGAAGTAGGGTCTCAGGTTCAACTGTTAAGCTTTCTT
GCCTCAGGCTGCTGGAGAGTTGCACTCGTACTTATTCACTCAATTCATTCTTTGGCCAGGTGGGTGGTGG
TGGTGGTGGTTCACACCTTTAGTCATAGTGTTGAGGAGGCAGAGGCAAGAGGTTCTGTGTTTGAGGCCAG
CTGGGTCTATAGATTGAATTCTAGGAAAGCCAGGGCTACATAGAGAAACCTGTTTTCAAAAGAAAAAAGA
AAAAAAGAAAAGACGAATGGTGTATGTGTGTGTTTGTCAGTCATCTGTCTGGAATTGAATTTGAGATCCC
CCTGCCTCCCAAGTGTCCTGATTAAAGGCATAGTCTATATAGCTGGGAGTGGTGGCGCACACTTTTAATT
CTAGCACTTGAGAGGCAGAGGCAGGCGGATCTCTGAGTTCGAGGCCAGCCTGGTCAACAAAGTGAGTTCC
AGGACAGCCAAGGCTACACAGAGAAACCCTGTCTCGAAAAAACCCAAAAAAA
Features (pLannotate 1.2.2; 28 found; start..end, strand, type, name):
   1315..1449    -  polyA_signal   SV40 poly(A) signal: SV40 polyadenylation signal
   1472..1543    -  CDS            large T antigen (fragment): large T antigen from SV40 (simian virus 40)
   1607..2323    -  CDS            EGFP: EGFP is a basic (constitutively fluorescent) green fluorescent protein published in 1996, derived from Aequorea victoria. It is reported to be a rapidly-maturing weak dimer with moderate acid sensitivity.
   3581..3607    -  CDS            lacZα (fragment): LacZα fragment of β-galactosidase; lacZ fragment
   4328..4399    -  ncRNA          tRNA: Accession: RF00005 - tRNA
   4924..4996    -  ncRNA          tRNA: Accession: RF00005 - tRNA
   5973..5998    -  CDS            lacZα (fragment): LacZα fragment of β-galactosidase; lacZ fragment
   7059..7766    +  CDS            mCherry: mCherry is a basic (constitutively fluorescent) red fluorescent protein published in 2004, derived from Discosoma sp.. It is reported to be a very rapidly-maturing monomer with low acid sensitivity.
   7810..7895    +  CDS            large T antigen (fragment): large T antigen from SV40 (simian virus 40)
   7918..8052    +  polyA_signal   SV40 poly(A) signal: SV40 polyadenylation signal
   9420..9656    -  CDS            Eif4enif1 (fragment): 4ET_MOUSE - Also known as Clast4 From Mus musculus (Mouse).
  10157..10327   -  CDS            Eif4enif1 (fragment): 4ET_MOUSE - Also known as Clast4 From Mus musculus (Mouse).
  10477..10495   -  promoter       T7 promoter: promoter for bacteriophage T7 RNA polymerase
  10498..10645   +  CDS            lacZα (fragment): LacZα fragment of β-galactosidase; lacZ fragment
  10655..10958   +  CDS            ccdB (fragment): CcdB, a bacterial toxin that poisons DNA gyrase; ccdB; Plasmids containing the ccdB gene cannot be propagated in standard E. coli strains.
  11006..11275   +  CDS            tnpA (fragment): TN5P_ECOLX - Also known as tnp. Experimental evidence at protein level: Swiss-Prot protein existence level 1. Mediates transposition of transposon Tn5 by a 'cut and paste' mechanism. First, the monomeric transposase binds the 19 bp inverted DNA repeats flanking the transposon. Then, dimerization of the DNA- bound transposase creates a synaptic DNA complex. After nicking of the first DNA strand, excision of the transposon proceeds through a series of intermediates. The transposase then mediates the insertion of the transposon at a new site by strand transfer. The activity of the wild- type tran
  11307..12101   +  CDS            NeoR/KanR: aminoglycoside phosphotransferase from Tn5; aph(3')-II (or nptII); confers resistance to neomycin, kanamycin, and G418 (Geneticin®)
  12122..12172   -  misc_feature   bom (fragment): basis of mobility region from pBR322
  12199..12258   +  promoter       AmpR promoter (fragment): bla
  12351..13211   -  CDS            AmpR: β-lactamase; bla; confers resistance to ampicillin, carbenicillin, and related antibiotics
  13212..13264   -  promoter       AmpR promoter (fragment): bla
  13335..13923   +  rep_origin     ori: high-copy-number ColE1/pMB1/pBR322/pUC origin of replication
  14106..14198   +  CDS            lacI (fragment): lac repressor; lacI; The lac repressor binds to the lac operator to inhibit transcription in E. coli. This inhibition can be relieved by adding lactose or isopropyl-β-D-thiogalactopyranoside (IPTG).
  14211..14232   +  protein_bind   CAP binding site: CAP binding activates transcription in the presence of cAMP. E. coli catabolite activator protein
  14247..14277   +  promoter       lac promoter: promoter for the E. coli lac operon
  14281..14303   +  protein_bind   lac operator (fragment): The lac repressor binds to the lac operator to inhibit transcription in E. coli. This inhibition can be relieved by adding lactose or isopropyl-β-D-thiogalactopyranoside (IPTG). lac repressor encoded by lacI
  14346..14364   +  promoter       T3 promoter: promoter for bacteriophage T3 RNA polymerase
  15043..15060   -  CDS            9xHis (fragment): 9xHis affinity tag
