[The description below was written by a language model from this plasmid's Addgene catalogue record and pLannotate feature annotations shown in this document.]
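Description:
PCR4-Hsp68::mCherry-SI-Hsp68::eGFP-H11 is the dual-enSERT-2.2 empty backbone, a mouse-targeting donor plasmid built on Invitrogen's pCR4-TOPO for CRISPR-assisted, site-specific integration of a two-colour enhancer-reporter construct into the H11 locus. The sequenced plasmid is about 15.5 kb. It replicates in E. coli from a high-copy ColE1/pUC-type origin and carries both β-lactamase (ampicillin) and Tn5 aminoglycoside phosphotransferase (kanamycin) markers. The usual pCR4 remnants are also present: lac promoter/operator, T3 and T7 promoters, and fragments of the lacZα-ccdB fusion.

The payload consists of two reporter units arranged divergently. EGFP is annotated on the reverse strand and mCherry on the forward strand, and each is followed by an SV40 large T fragment and an SV40 polyadenylation signal. According to the catalogue entry, each reporter is driven by the Hsp68 minimal promoter, and the two units are separated by a synthetic insulator. Neither the Hsp68 promoters nor the insulator is annotated by name. The two tRNA genes detected in the region between the reporters may belong to the insulator, but the record does not confirm this. Fragments matching mouse Eif4enif1 lie on one side of the cassette, consistent with genomic sequence from the H11 region serving as a homology arm, although the arms themselves are not annotated.

No enhancers are present in this backbone; users add them by Gibson assembly, presumably next to each Hsp68 promoter. Because Hsp68 has little activity without an enhancer, fluorescence from each reporter reflects the enhancer placed beside it, while the insulator limits cross-talk between the two units. The associated work uses this design to compare reference and variant human enhancer alleles quantitatively in the same live mouse.
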