Addgene plasmid #211942: PCR4-Hsp68::mCherry-SI-Hsp68::eGFP-H11
Purpose: (Empty Backbone) dual-enSERT-2.2 vector for site-specific integration of.a two-color enhancer-reporter construct into the H11 locus (separated by a synthetic insulator)
Depositing lab: Evgeny Kvon. Depositing organization: University of California, Irvine. Publication: Rapid and quantitative functional interrogation of human enhancer variant activity in live mice. Hollingsworth EW, Liu TA, Alcantara JA, Chen CX, Jacinto SH, Kvon EZ. Nat Commun. 2025 Jan 6;16(1):409. doi: 10.1038/s41467-024-55500-7. PubMed 39762235.
Backbone
  Vector backbone: PCR4-TOPO
  Backbone manufacturer: Invitrogen
  Backbone size (bp): 3956
  Vector type: Mammalian Expression, Mouse Targeting, CRISPR
  Promoter: HSP68
Growth in bacteria
  Bacterial resistance: Ampicillin and Kanamycin, 100 & 50 μg/mL
  Growth temperature: 37°C
  Growth strain: DH5alpha
  Copy number: High Copy
Gene/Insert
  Cloning method: Gibson Cloning
Terms and licenses: Academic/Nonprofit Terms; Industry Terms: Not Available to Industry
How to cite: PCR4-Hsp68::mCherry-SI-Hsp68::eGFP-H11 was a gift from Evgeny Kvon (Addgene plasmid # 211942 ; http://n2t.net/addgene:211942 ; RRID:Addgene_211942)
